Addgene plasmid #187569: pEPCTαKN0005
Purpose: Transcriptional unit for constitutive expression of nanoluc luciferase driven by the 35s promoter
Depositing lab: Nicola Patron. Depositing organization: Earlham Institute. Publication: Tunable control of insect pheromone biosynthesis in Nicotiana benthamiana. Kallam K, Moreno-Gimenez E, Mateos-Fernandez R, Tansley C, Gianoglio S, Orzaez D, Patron N. Plant Biotechnol J. 2023 Apr 9. doi: 10.1111/pbi.14048. PubMed 37032497.
Backbone
  Vector backbone: pDGB3_alpha1
  Vector type: Plant Expression
Growth in bacteria
  Bacterial resistance: Kanamycin, 50 μg/mL
  Growth temperature: 37°C
  Growth strain: DH5alpha
  Copy number: High Copy
Gene/Insert
  Gene/Insert name: Luciferase
  Species: Synthetic
  Cloning method: Restriction Enzyme; 5′ cloning site BsaI (destroyed during cloning); 3′ cloning site BsaI (destroyed during cloning)
  Sequencing primers: 5′ Unknown
Terms and licenses: Academic/Nonprofit Terms; Industry Terms: Not Available to Industry
Depositor comments: Please visit https://www.biorxiv.org/content/10.1101/2022.06.15.496242 for bioRxiv preprint.
How to cite: pEPCTαKN0005 was a gift from Nicola Patron (Addgene plasmid # 187569 ; http://n2t.net/addgene:187569 ; RRID:Addgene_187569)
