[The description below was written by a language model from this plasmid's Addgene catalogue record and pLannotate feature annotations shown in this document.]
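Description:
pEPCTαKN0005 is a plant expression plasmid built in the pDGB3_alpha1 backbone, a binary T-DNA vector of about 7.7 kb. It carries two replication systems. A high-copy ColE1/pUC-type origin, accompanied by a pBR322 bom region and a remnant of rop, supports propagation in E. coli. The pVS1 oriV, together with the RepA replication protein and StaA stability protein, allows stable maintenance in Agrobacterium. Bacterial selection is by kanamycin through an aph(3')-Ia gene located outside the T-DNA. The feature table shows no plant selectable marker between the borders.

Between the nopaline-type left and right border repeats sits a single transcriptional unit. The cauliflower mosaic virus 35S promoter is followed by the tobacco mosaic virus Ω leader, which acts as a translational enhancer. Next come a NanoLuc luciferase coding sequence and the CaMV polyadenylation signal. The luciferase is annotated as a near-complete match to the human codon-optimised reference, and the record lists the insert as synthetic. The unit was assembled through BsaI sites that were destroyed during cloning, consistent with Type IIS (Golden Gate-style) assembly of standard parts into an alpha-level acceptor.

The stated purpose is constitutive expression of NanoLuc from the 35S promoter. The associated work concerns tunable control of insect pheromone biosynthesis in Nicotiana benthamiana. The layout would suit Agrobacterium-mediated delivery of a constitutive luminescent reporter into plant tissue, for example as a reference signal in expression assays. The record does not spell out that specific role.
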