Features (pLannotate 1.2.2; 15 found; start..end, strand, type, name):
    396..590     +  rep_origin     pVS1 oriV: origin of replication for the Pseudomonas plasmid pVS1 (Heeb et al., 2000)
    793..832     +  CDS            rop (fragment): Rop protein, which maintains plasmids at low copy number; rop
    934..1074    +  misc_feature   bom: basis of mobility region from pBR322
   1260..1848    -  rep_origin     ori: high-copy-number ColE1/pMB1/pBR322/pUC origin of replication
   1936..2751    -  CDS            KanR: aminoglycoside phosphotransferase; aph(3')-Ia; confers resistance to kanamycin in bacteria or G418 (Geneticin®) in eukaryotes
   3184..3208    +  misc_feature   LB T-DNA repeat: left border repeat from nopaline C58 T-DNA
   3307..3652    +  promoter       CaMV 35S promoter: strong constitutive promoter from cauliflower mosaic virus
   3604..3650    +  promoter       minimal CaMV 35S promoter: minimal 35S promoter from cauliflower mosaic virus
   3681..3734    +  misc_feature   TMV Ω: translational enhancer from the tobacco mosaic virus 5'-leader sequence (Gallie et al., 1988)
   3743..4254    +  CDS            Nluc (fragment): NanoLuc® luciferase human codon-optimized
   4377..4551    +  polyA_signal   CaMV poly(A) signal: cauliflower mosaic virus polyadenylation signal
   4571..4595    +  misc_feature   RB T-DNA repeat: right border repeat from nopaline C58 T-DNA
   4935..5336    +  CDS            Y4CG_SINFN (fragment): Protein inferred from homology: Swiss-Prot protein existence level 3. From Sinorhizobium fredii (strain NBRC 101917 / NGR234).
   5896..6525    +  CDS            pVS1 StaA: stability protein from the Pseudomonas plasmid pVS1 (Heeb et al., 2000)
   6954..330     +  CDS            pVS1 RepA (across the origin): replication protein from the Pseudomonas plasmid pVS1 (Heeb et al., 2000)
>Addgene plasmid #187569 | pEPCTαKN0005 | addgene full sequence | sequence record 367809 | Addgene NGS Result
ATGTACCGCGAGATCACAGAAGGCAAGAACCCGGACGTGCTGACGGTTCACCCCGATTACTTTTTGATCG
ATCCCGGCATCGGCCGTTTTCTCTACCGCCTGGCACGCCGCGCCGCAGGCAAGGCAGAAGCCAGATGGTT
GTTCAAGACGATCTACGAACGCAGTGGCAGCGCCGGAGAGTTCAAGAAGTTCTGTTTCACCGTGCGCAAG
CTGATCGGGTCAAATGACCTGCCGGAGTACGATTTGAAGGAGGAGGCGGGGCAGGCTGGCCCGATCCTAG
TCATGCGCTACCGCAACCTGATCGAGGGCGAAGCATCCGCCGGTTCCTAATGTACGGAGCAGATGCTAGG
GCAAATTGCCCTAGCAGGGGAAAAAGGTCGAAAAGGACTCTTTCCTGTGGATAGCACGTACATTGGGAAC
CCAAAGCCGTACATTGGGAACCGGAACCCGTACATTGGGAACCCAAAGCCGTACATTGGGAACCGGTCAC
ACATGTAAGTGACTGATATAAAAGAGAAAAAAGGCGATTTTTCCGCCTAAAACTCTTTAAAACTTATTAA
AACTCTTAAAACCCGCCTGGCCTGTGCATAACTGTCTGGCCAGCGCACAGCCGAAGAGCTGCAAAAAGCG
CCTACCCTTCGGTCGCTGCGCTCCCTACGCCCCGCCGCTTCGCGTCGGCCTATCGCGGCCGCTGGCCGCT
CAAAAATGGCTGGCCTACGGCCAGGCAATCTACCAGGGCGCGGACAAGCCGCGCCGTCGCCACTCGACCG
CCGGCGCCCACATCAAGGCACCCTGCCTCGCGCGTTTCGGTGATGACGGTGAAAACCTCTGACACATGCA
GCTCCCGGTGACGGTCACAGCTTGTCTGTAAGCGGATGCCGGGAGCAGACAAGCCCGTCAGGGCGCGTCA
GCGGGTGTTGGCGGGTGTCGGGGCGCAGCCATGACCCAGTCACGTAGCGATAGCGGAGTGTATACTGGCT
TAACTATGCGGCATCAGAGCAGATTGTACTGAGAGTGCACCATATGCGGTGTGAAATACCGCACAGATGC
GTAAGGAGAAAATACCGCATCAGGCGCTCTTCCGCTTCCTCGCTCACTGACTCGCTGCGCTCGGTCGTTC
GGCTGCGGCGAGCGGTATCAGCTCACTCAAAGGCGGTAATACGGTTATCCACAGAATCAGGGGATAACGC
AGGAAAGAACATGTGAGCAAAAGGCCAGCAAAAGGCCAGGAACCGTAAAAAGGCCGCGTTGCTGGCGTTT
TTCCATAGGCTCCGCCCCCCTGACGAGCATCACAAAAATCGACGCTCAAGTCAGAGGTGGCGAAACCCGA
CAGGACTATAAAGATACCAGGCGTTTCCCCCTGGAAGCTCCCTCGTGCGCTCTCCTGTTCCGACCCTGCC
GCTTACCGGATACCTGTCCGCCTTTCTCCCTTCGGGAAGCGTGGCGCTTTCTCATAGCTCACGCTGTAGG
TATCTCAGTTCGGTGTAGGTCGTTCGCTCCAAGCTGGGCTGTGTGCACGAACCCCCCGTTCAGCCCGACC
GCTGCGCCTTATCCGGTAACTATCGTCTTGAGTCCAACCCGGTAAGACACGACTTATCGCCACTGGCAGC
AGCCACTGGTAACAGGATTAGCAGAGCGAGGTATGTAGGCGGTGCTACAGAGTTCTTGAAGTGGTGGCCT
AACTACGGCTACACTAGAAGGACAGTATTTGGTATCTGCGCTCTGCTGAAGCCAGTTACCTTCGGAAAAA
GAGTTGGTAGCTCTTGATCCGGCAAACAAACCACCGCTGGTAGCGGTGGTTTTTTTGTTTGCAAGCAGCA
GATTACGCGCAGAAAAAAAGGATCTCAAGAAGATCCTTTGATCTTTTCTACGGGGTCTGACGCTCAGTGG
AACGAAAACTCACGTTAAGGGATTTTGGTCATGCATTCTAGGTGATTAGAAAAACTCATCGAGCATCAAA
TGAAACTGCAATTTATTCATATCAGGATTATCAATACCATATTTTTGAAAAAGCCGTTTCTGTAATGAAG
GAGAAAACTCACCGAGGCAGTTCCATAGGATGGCAAGATCCTGGTATCGGTCTGCGATTCCGACTCGTCC
AACATCAATACAACCTATTAATTTCCCCTCGTCAAAAATAAGGTTATCAAGTGAGAAATCACCATGAGTG
ACGACTGAATCCGGTGAGAATGGCAAAAGTTTATGCATTTCTTTCCAGACTTGTTCAACAGGCCAGCCAT
TACGCTCGTCATCAAAATCACTCGCATCAACCAAACCGTTATTCATTCGTGATTGCGCCTGAGCGAGTCG
AAATACGCGATCGCTGTTAAAAGGACAATTACAAACAGGAATCGAATGCAACCGGCGCAGGAACACTGCC
AGCGCATCAACAATATTTTCACCTGAATCAGGATATTCTTCTAATACCTGGAATGCTGTTTTCCCTGGGA
TCGCAGTGGTGAGTAACCATGCATCATCAGGAGTACGGATAAAATGCTTGATGGTCGGAAGAGGCATAAA
TTCCGTCAGCCAGTTTAGTCTGACCATCTCATCTGTAACATCATTGGCAACGCTACCTTTGCCATGTTTC
AGAAACAACTCTGGCGCATCGGGCTTCCCATACAATCGGTAGATTGTCGCACCTGATTGCCCGACATTAT
CGCGAGCCCATTTATACCCATATAAATCAGCATCCATGTTGGAATTTAATCGCGGCCTTGAGCAAGACGT
TTCCCGTTGAATATGGCTCATAACAGAACTTATTATTTCCTTCCTCTTTTCTACAGTATTTAAAGATACC
CCAAGAAGCTAATTATAACAAGACGAACTCCAATTCACTGTTCCTTGCATTCTAAAACCTTAAATACCAG
AAAACAGCTTTTTCAAAGTTGTTTTCAAAGTTGGCGTATAACATAGTATCGACGGAGCCGATTTTGAAAC
CGCGGTGATCACAGGCAGCAACGCTCTGTCATCGTTACAATCAACATGCTACCCTCCGCGAGATCATCCG
TGTTTCAAACCCGGCAGCTTAGTTGCCGTTCTTCCGAATAGCATCGGTAACATGAGCAAAGTCTGCCGCC
TTACAACGGCTCTCCCGCTGACGCCGTCCCGGACTGATGGGCTGCCTGTATCGAGTGGTGATTTTGTGCC
GAGCTGCCGGTCGGGGAGCTGTTGGCTGGCTGGTGGCAGGATATATTGTGGTGTAAACATAACGAATTCG
TCTCAGGAGGTCAACATGGTGGAGCACGACACTCTGGTCTACTCCAAAAATGTCAAAGATACAGTCTCAG
AAGATCAAAGGGCTATTGAGACTTTTCAACAAAGGATAATTTCGGGAAACCTCCTCGGATTCCATTGCCC
AGCTATCTGTCACTTCATCGAAAGGACAGTAGAAAAGGAAGGTGGCTCCTACAAATGCCATCATTGCGAT
AAAGGAAAGGCTATCATTCAAGATCTCTCTGCCGACAGTGGTCCCAAAGATGGACCCCCACCCACGAGGA
GCATCGTGGAAAAAGAAGAGGTTCCAACCACGTCTACAAAGCAAGTGGATTGATGTGACATCTCCACTGA
CGTAAGGGATGACGCACAATCCCACTATCCTTCGCAAGACCCTTCCTCTATATAAGGAAGTTCATTTCAT
TTGGAGAGGACACGCTCGAGTATAAGAGCTCATTTTTACAACAATTACCAACAACAACAAACAACAAACA
ACATTACAATTACATTTACAATTATCGATACAATGGTATTCACACTCGAAGATTTCGTTGGGGACTGGCG
ACAGACAGCCGGCTACAACCTGGACCAAGTCCTTGAACAGGGAGGTGTGTCCAGTTTGTTTCAGAATCTC
GGGGTGTCCGTAACTCCGATCCAAAGGATTGTCCTGAGCGGTGAAAATGGGCTGAAGATCGACATCCATG
TCATCATCCCGTATGAAGGTCTGAGCGGCGACCAAATGGGCCAGATCGAAAAAATTTTTAAGGTGGTGTA
CCCTGTGGATGATCATCACTTTAAGGTGATCCTGCACTATGGCACACTGGTAATCGACGGGGTTACGCCG
AACATGATCGACTATTTCGGACGGCCGTATGAAGGCATCGCCGTGTTCGACGGCAAAAAGATCACTGTAA
CAGGGACCCTGTGGAACGGCAACAAAATTATCGACGAGCGCCTGATCAACCCCGACGGCTCCCTGCTGTT
CCGAGTAACCATCAACGGAGTGACCGGCTGGCGGCTGTGCGAACGCATTCTGGCTTCGGATTATAAGGAC
CATGACGGAGACTATAAGGACCATGACCTCGACGCTGCAGCAGCGGATTATAAGGACGATGACGATAAGT
GAGCTTCTCTAGCTAGAGTCGATCGACAAGCTCGAGTTTCTCCATAATAATGTGTGAGTAGTTCCCAGAT
AAGGGAATTAGGGTTCCTATAGGGTTTCGCTCATGTGTTGAGCATATAAGAAACCCTTAGTATGTATTTG
TATTTGTAAAATACTTCTATCAATAAAATTTCTAATTCCTAAAACCAAAATCCAGTACTAAAATCCAGAT
CGCTGTCATGAGACGAATTCTGACAGGATATATTGGCGGGTAAACCTAAGAGAAAAGAGCGTTTATTAGA
ATAATCGGATATTTAAAAGGGCGTGAAAAGGTTTATCCGTTCGTCCATTTGTATGTGCATGCCAACCACA
GGGTTCCCCTCGGGATCAAAGTACTTTGATCCAACCCCTCCGCTGCTATAGTGCAGTCGGCTTCTGACGT
TCAGTGCAGCCGTCATCTGAAAACGACATGTCGCACAAGTCCTAAGTTACGCGACAGGCTGCCGCCCTGC
CCTTTTCCTGGCGTTTTCTTGTCGCGTGTTTTAGTCGCATAAAGTAGAATACTTGCGACTAGAACCGGAG
ACATTACGCCATGAACAAGAGCGCCGCCGCTGGCCTGCTGGGCTATGCCCGCGTCAGCACCGACGACCAG
GACTTGACCAACCAACGGGCCGAACTGCACGCGGCCGGCTGCACCAAGCTGTTTTCCGAGAAGATCACCG
GCACCAGGCGCGACCGCCCGGAGCTGGCCAGGATGCTTGACCACCTACGCCCTGGCGACGTTGTGACAGT
GACCAGGCTAGACCGCCTGGCCCGCAGCACCCGCGACCTACTGGACATTGCCGAGCGCATCCAGGAGGCC
GGCGCGGGCCTGCGTAGCCTGGCAGAGCCGTGGGCCGACACCACCACGCCGGCCGGCCGCATGGTGTTGA
CCGTGTTCGCCGGCATTGCCGAGTTCGAGCGTTCCCTAATCATCGACCGCACCCGGAGCGGGCGCGAGGC
CGCCAAGGCCCGAGGCGTGAAGTTTGGCCCCCGCCCTACCCTCACCCCGGCACAGATCGCGCACGCCCGC
GAGCTGATCGACCAGGAAGGCCGCACCGTGAAAGAGGCGGCTGCACTGCTTGGCGTGCATCGCTCGACCC
TGTACCGCGCACTTGAGCGCAGCGAGGAAGTGACGCCCACCGAGGCCAGGCGGCGCGGTGCCTTCCGTGA
GGACGCATTGACCGAGGCCGACGCCCTGGCGGCCGCCGAGAATGAACGCCAAGAGGAACAAGCATGAAAC
CGCACCAGGACGGCCAGGACGAACCGTTTTTCATTACCGAAGAGATCGAGGCGGAGATGATCGCGGCCGG
GTACGTGTTCGAGCCGCCCGCGCACCTCTCAACCGTGCGGCTGCATGAAATCCTGGCCGGTTTGTCTGAT
GCCAAGCTGGCGGCCTGGCCGGCCAGCTTGGCCGCTGAAGAAACCGAGCGCCGCCGTCTAAAAAGGTGAT
GTGTATTTGAGTAAAACAGCTTGCGTCATGCGGTCGCTGCGTATATGATGCGATGAGTAAATAAACAAAT
ACGCAAGGGGAACGCATGAAGGTTATCGCTGTACTTAACCAGAAAGGCGGGTCAGGCAAGACGACCATCG
CAACCCATCTAGCCCGCGCCCTGCAACTCGCCGGGGCCGATGTTCTGTTAGTCGATTCCGATCCCCAGGG
CAGTGCCCGCGATTGGGCGGCCGTGCGGGAAGATCAACCGCTAACCGTTGTCGGCATCGACCGCCCGACG
ATTGACCGCGACGTGAAGGCCATCGGCCGGCGCGACTTCGTAGTGATCGACGGAGCGCCCCAGGCGGCGG
ACTTGGCTGTGTCCGCGATCAAGGCAGCCGACTTCGTGCTGATTCCGGTGCAGCCAAGCCCTTACGACAT
ATGGGCCACCGCCGACCTGGTGGAGCTGGTTAAGCAGCGCATTGAGGTCACGGATGGAAGGCTACAAGCG
GCCTTTGTCGTGTCGCGGGCGATCAAAGGCACGCGCATCGGCGGTGAGGTTGCCGAGGCGCTGGCCGGGT
ACGAGCTGCCCATTCTTGAGTCCCGTATCACGCAGCGCGTGAGCTACCCAGGCACTGCCGCCGCCGGCAC
AACCGTTCTTGAATCAGAACCCGAGGGCGACGCTGCCCGCGAGGTCCAGGCGCTGGCCGCTGAAATTAAA
TCAAAACTCATTTGAGTTAATGAGGTAAAGAGAAAATGAGCAAAAGCACAAACACGCTAAGTGCCGGCCG
TCCGAGCGCACGCAGCAGCAAGGCTGCAACGTTGGCCAGCCTGGCAGACACGCCAGCCATGAAGCGGGTC
AACTTTCAGTTGCCGGCGGAGGATCACACCAAGCTGAAGATGTACGCGGTACGCCAAGGCAAGACCATTA
CCGAGCTGCTATCTGAATACATCGCGCAGCTACCAGAGTAAATGAGCAAATGAATAAATGAGTAGATGAA
TTTTAGCGGCTAAAGGAGGCGGCATGGAAAATCAAGAACAACCAGGCACCGACGCCGTGGAATGCCCCAT
GTGTGGAGGAACGGGCGGTTGGCCAGGCGTAAGCGGCTGGGTTGCCTGCCGGCCCTGCAATGGCACTGGA
ACCCCCAAGCCCGAGGAATCGGCGTGAGCGGTCGCAAACCATCCGGCCCGGTACAAATCGGCGCGGCGCT
GGGTGATGACCTGGTGGAGAAGTTGAAGGCCGCGCAGGCCGCCCAGCGGCAACGCATCGAGGCAGAAGCA
CGCCCCGGTGAATCGTGGCAAGCGGCCGCTGATCGAATCCGCAAAGAATCCCGGCAACCGCCGGCAGCCG
GTGCGCCGTCGATTAGGAAGCCGCCCAAGGGCGACGAGCAACCAGATTTTTTCGTTCCGATGCTCTATGA
CGTGGGCACCCGCGATAGTCGCAGCATCATGGACGTGGCCGTTTTCCGTCTGTCGAAGCGTGACCGACGA
GCTGGCGAGGTGATCCGCTACGAGCTTCCAGACGGGCACGTAGAGGTTTCCGCAGGGCCGGCCGGCATGG
CCAGTGTGTGGGATTACGACCTGGTACTGATGGCGGTTTCCCATCTAACCGAATCCATGAACCGATACCG
GGAAGGGAAGGGAGACAAGCCCGGCCGCGTGTTCCGTCCACACGTTGCGGACGTACTCAAGTTCTGCCGG
CGAGCCGATGGCGGAAAGCAGAAAGACGACCTGGTAGAAACCTGCATTCGGTTAAACACCACGCACGTTG
CCATGCAGCGTACGAAGAAGGCCAAGAACGGCCGCCTGGTGACGGTATCCGAGGGTGAAGCCTTGATTAG
CCGCTACAAGATCGTAAAGAGCGAAACCGGGCGGCCGGAGTACATCGAGATCGAGCTAGCTGATTGG
